>Addgene plasmid #116168 | pHAGE-BRAF-K601E | addgene full sequence | sequence record 250653 | Addgene NGS Result
TTTTAAAAGAAAAGGGGGGATTGGGGGGTACAGTGCAGGGGAAAGAATAGTAGACATAATAGCAACAGAC
ATACAAACTAAAGAATTACAAAAACAAATTACAAAAATTCAAAATTTTCGGGTTTATTACAGGGACAGCA
GAGATCCAGTTTGGACTAGTCGTGAGGCTCCGGTGCCCGTCAGTGGGCAGAGCGCACATCGCCCACAGTC
CCCGAGAAGTTGGGGGGAGGGGTCGGCAATTGAACCGGTGCCTAGAGAAGGTGGCGCGGGGTAAACTGGG
AAAGTGATGTCGTGTACTGGCTCCGCCTTTTTCCCGAGGGTGGGGGAGAACCGTATATAAGTGCAGTAGT
CGCCGTGAACGTTCTTTTTCGCAACGGGTTTGCCGCCAGAACACAGGTAAGTGCCGTGTGTGGTTCCCGC
GGGCCTGGCCTCTTTACGGGTTATGGCCCTTGCGTGCCTTGAATTACTTCCACCTGGCTGCAGTACGTGA
TTCTTGATCCCGAGCTTCGGGTTGGAAGTGGGTGGGAGAGTTCGAGGCCTTGCGCTTAAGGAGCCCCTTC
GCCTCGTGCTTGAGTTGAGGCCTGGCCTGGGCGCTGGGGCCGCCGCGTGCGAATCTGGTGGCACCTTCGC
GCCTGTCTCGCTGCTTTCGATAAGTCTCTAGCCATTTAAAATTTTTGATGACCTGCTGCGACGCTTTTTT
TCTGGCAAGATAGTCTTGTAAATGCGGGCCAAGATCTGCACACTGGTATTTCGGTTTTTGGGGCCGCGGG
CGGCGACGGGGCCCGTGCGTCCCAGCGCACATGTTCGGCGAGGCGGGGCCTGCGAGCGCGGCCACCGAGA
ATCGGACGGGGGTAGTCTCAAGCTGGCCGGCCTGCTCTGGTGCCTGGCCTCGCGCCGCCGTGTATCGCCC
CGCCCTGGGCGGCAAGGCTGGCCCGGTCGGCACCAGTTGCGTGAGCGGAAAGATGGCCGCTTCCCGGCCC
TGCTGCAGGGAGCTCAAAATGGAGGACGCGGCGCTCGGGAGAGCGGGCGGGTGAGTCACCCACACAAAGG
AAAAGGGCCTTTCCGTCCTCAGCCGTCGCTTCATGTGACTCCACGGAGTACCGGGCGCCGTCCAGGCACC
TCGATTAGTTCTCGAGCTTTTGGAGTACGTCGTCTTTAGGTTGGGGGGAGGGGTTTTATGCGATGGAGTT
TCCCCACACTGAGTGGGTGGAGACTGAAGTTAGGCCAGCTTGGCACTTGATGTAATTCTCCTTGGAATTT
GCCCTTTTTGAGTTTGGATCTTGGTTCATTCTCAAGCCTCAGACAGTGGTTCAAAGTTTTTTTCTTCCAT
TTCAGGTGTCGTGAAGCGGCCCTGCAGATATCAACAAGTTTGTACAAAAAAGCAGGCACCATGGCGGCGC
TGAGCGGTGGCGGTGGTGGCGGCGCGGAGCCGGGCCAGGCTCTGTTCAACGGGGACATGGAGCCCGAGGC
CGGCGCCGGCGCCGGCGCCGCGGCCTCTTCGGCTGCGGACCCTGCCATTCCGGAGGAGGTGTGGAATATC
AAACAAATGATTAAGTTGACACAGGAACATATAGAGGCCCTATTGGACAAATTTGGTGGGGAGCATAATC
CACCATCAATATATCTGGAGGCCTATGAAGAATACACCAGCAAGCTAGATGCACTCCAACAAAGAGAACA
ACAGTTATTGGAATCTCTGGGGAACGGAACTGATTTTTCTGTTTCTAGCTCTGCATCAATGGATACCGTT
ACATCTTCTTCCTCTTCTAGCCTTTCAGTGCTACCTTCATCTCTTTCAGTTTTTCAAAATCCCACAGATG
TGGCACGGAGCAACCCCAAGTCACCACAAAAACCTATCGTTAGAGTCTTCCTGCCCAACAAACAGAGGAC
AGTGGTACCTGCAAGGTGTGGAGTTACAGTCCGAGACAGTCTAAAGAAAGCACTGATGATGAGAGGTCTA
ATCCCAGAGTGCTGTGCTGTTTACAGAATTCAGGATGGAGAGAAGAAACCAATTGGTTGGGACACTGATA
TTTCCTGGCTTACTGGAGAAGAATTGCATGTGGAAGTGTTGGAGAATGTTCCACTTACAACACACAACTT
TGTACGAAAAACGTTTTTCACCTTAGCATTTTGTGACTTTTGTCGAAAGCTGCTTTTCCAGGGTTTCCGC
TGTCAAACATGTGGTTATAAATTTCACCAGCGTTGTAGTACAGAAGTTCCACTGATGTGTGTTAATTATG
ACCAACTTGATTTGCTGTTTGTCTCCAAGTTCTTTGAACACCACCCAATACCACAGGAAGAGGCGTCCTT
AGCAGAGACTGCCCTAACATCTGGATCATCCCCTTCCGCACCCGCCTCGGACTCTATTGGGCCCCAAATT
CTCACCAGTCCGTCTCCTTCAAAATCCATTCCAATTCCACAGCCCTTCCGACCAGCAGATGAAGATCATC
GAAATCAATTTGGGCAACGAGACCGATCCTCATCAGCTCCCAATGTGCATATAAACACAATAGAACCTGT
CAATATTGATGACTTGATTAGAGACCAAGGATTTCGTGGTGATGGAGGATCAACCACAGGTTTGTCTGCT
ACCCCCCCTGCCTCATTACCTGGCTCACTAACTAACGTGAAAGCCTTACAGAAATCTCCAGGACCTCAGC
GAGAAAGGAAGTCATCTTCATCCTCAGAAGACAGGAATCGAATGAAAACACTTGGTAGACGGGACTCGAG
TGATGATTGGGAGATTCCTGATGGGCAGATTACAGTGGGACAAAGAATTGGATCTGGATCATTTGGAACA
GTCTACAAGGGAAAGTGGCATGGTGATGTGGCAGTGAAAATGTTGAATGTGACAGCACCTACACCTCAGC
AGTTACAAGCCTTCAAAAATGAAGTAGGAGTACTCAGGAAAACACGACATGTGAATATCCTACTCTTCAT
GGGCTATTCCACAAAGCCACAACTGGCTATTGTTACCCAGTGGTGTGAGGGCTCCAGCTTGTATCACCAT
CTCCATATCATTGAGACCAAATTTGAGATGATCAAACTTATAGATATTGCACGACAGACTGCACAGGGCA
TGGATTACTTACACGCCAAGTCAATCATCCACAGAGACCTCAAGAGTAATAATATATTTCTTCATGAAGA
CCTCACAGTAAAAATAGGTGATTTTGGTCTAGCTACAGTGGAATCTCGATGGAGTGGGTCCCATCAGTTT
GAACAGTTGTCTGGATCCATTTTGTGGATGGCACCAGAAGTCATCAGAATGCAAGATAAAAATCCATACA
GCTTTCAGTCAGATGTATATGCATTTGGAATTGTTCTGTATGAATTGATGACTGGACAGTTACCTTATTC
AAACATCAACAACAGGGACCAGATAATTTTTATGGTGGGACGAGGATACCTGTCTCCAGATCTCAGTAAG
GTACGGAGTAACTGTCCAAAAGCCATGAAGAGATTAATGGCAGAGTGCCTCAAAAAGAAAAGAGATGAGA
GACCACTCTTTCCCCAAATTCTCGCCTCTATTGAGCTGCTGGCCCGCTCATTGCCAAAAATTCACCGCAG
TGCATCAGAACCCTCCTTGAATCGGGCTGGTTTCCAAACAGAGGATTTTAGTCTATATGCTTGTGCTTCT
CCAAAAACACCCATCCAGGCAGGGGGATATGGTGCGTTTCCTGTCCACTAGAACCCAGCTTTCTTGTACA
AAGTGGTGATATCCAATTAACCCTCACTAAAGGAATAATGTTGTGAAATAGATGTGACCCTATAGTGAGT
CGTATTACCACCCAACTTTTCTATACAAAGTGGTTGATATCCAGCACAGTGGCGGCCGCTCGAGTCTAGA
GGGCCCGCGGTTCGAAGGTAAGCCTATCCCTAACCCTCTCCTCGGTCTCGATTCTACGCGTACCGGTTAG
TAATGAGATCCCTCCCCCCCCCNTAACGTTACTGGCCGAAGCCGCTTGGAATAAGGCCGGTGTGCGTTTG
TCTATATGTTATTTTCCACCATATTGCCGTCTTTTGGCAATGTGAGGGCCCGGAAACCTGGCCCTGTCTT
CTTGACGAGCATTCCTAGGGGTCTTTCCCCTCTCGCCAAAGGAATGCAAGGTCTGTTGAATGTCGTGAAG
GAAGCAGTTCCTCTGGAAGCTTCTTGAAGACAAACAACGTCTGTAGCGACCCTTTGCAGGCAGCGGAACC
CCCCACCTGGCGACAGGTGCCTCTGCGGCCAAAAGCCACGTGTATAAGATACACCTGCAAAGGCGGCACA
ACCCCAGTGCCACGTTGTGAGTTGGATAGTTGTGGAAAGAGTCAAATGGCTCTCCTCAAGCGTATTCAAC
AAGGGGCTGAAGGATGCCCAGAAGGTACCCCATTGTATGGGATCTGATCTGGGGCCTCGGTGCACATGCT
TTACATGTGTTTAGTCGAGGTTAAAAAAACGTCTAGGCCCCCCGAACCACGGGGACGTGGTTTTCCTTTG
AAAAACACGATGATAATATGGCCACACATATGGTGAGCAAGGGCGAGGAGCTGTTCACCGGGGTGGTGCC
CATCCTGGTCGAGCTGGACGGCGACGTAAACGGCCACAAGTTCAGCGTGTCCGGCGAGGGCGAGGGCGAT
GCCACCTACGGCAAGCTGACCCTGAAGTTCATCTGCACCACCGGCAAGCTGCCCGTGCCCTGGCCCACCC
TCGTGACCACCCTGACCTACGGCGTGCAGTGCTTCAGCCGCTACCCCGACCACATGAAGCAGCACGACTT
CTTCAAGTCCGCCATGCCCGAAGGCTACGTCCAGGAGCGCACCATCTTCTTCAAGGACGACGGCAACTAC
AAGACCCGCGCCGAGGTGAAGTTCGAGGGCGACACCCTGGTGAACCGCATCGAGCTGAAGGGCATCGACT
TCAAGGAGGACGGCAACATCCTGGGGCACAAGCTGGAGTACAACTACAACAGCCACAACGTCTATATCAT
GGCCGACAAGCAGAAGAACGGCATCAAGGTGAACTTCAAGATCCGCCACAACATCGAGGACGGCAGCGTG
CAGCTCGCCGACCACTACCAGCAGAACACCCCCATCGGCGACGGCCCCGTGCTGCTGCCCGACAACCACT
ACCTGAGCACCCAGTCCGCCCTGAGCAAAGACCCCAACGAGAAGCGCGATCACATGGTCCTGCTGGAGTT
CGTGACCGCCGCCGGGATCACTCTCGGCATGGACGAGCTGTACAAGTAAATCGATAGATCCTAATCAACC
TCTGGATTACAAAATTTGTGAAAGATTGACTGGTATTCTTAACTATGTTGCTCCTTTTACGCTATGTGGA
TACGCTGCTTTAATGCCTTTGTATCATGCTATTGCTTCCCGTATGGCTTTCATTTTCTCCTCCTTGTATA
AATCCTGGTTGCTGTCTCTTTATGAGGAGTTGTGGCCCGTTGTCAGGCAACGTGGCGTGGTGTGCACTGT
GTTTGCTGACGCAACCCCCACTGGTTGGGGCATTGCCACCACCTGTCAGCTCCTTTCCGGGACTTTCGCT
TTCCCCCTCCCTATTGCCACGGCGGAACTCATCGCCGCCTGCCTTGCCCGCTGCTGGACAGGGGCTCGGC
TGTTGGGCACTGACAATTCCGTGGTGTTGTCGGGGAAATCATCGTCCTTTCCTTGGCTGCTCGCCTGTGT
TGCCACCTGGATTCTGCGCGGGACGTCCTTCTGCTACGTCCCTTCGGCCCTCAATCCAGCGGACCTTCCT
TCCCGCGGCCTGCTGCCGGCTCTGCGGCCTCTTCCGCGTCTTCGCCTTCGCCCTCAGACGAGTCGGATCT
CCCTTTGGGCCGCCTCCCCGCCTGAGATCCTTTAAGACCAATGACTTACAAGGCAGCTGTAGATCTTAGC
CACTTTTTAAAAGAAAAGGGGGGACTGGAAGGGCTAATTCACTCCCAACGAAGACAAGATCTGCTTTTTG
CTTGTACTGGGTCTCTCTGGTTAGACCAGATCTGAGCCTGGGAGCTCTCTGGCTAACTAGGGAACCCACT
GCTTAAGCCTCAATAAAGCTTGCCTTGAGTGCTTCAAGTAGTGTGTGCCCGTCTGTTGTGTGACTCTGGT
AACTAGAGATCCCTCAGACCCTTTTAGTCAGTGTGGAAAATCTCTAGCAGTAGTAGTTCATGTCATCTTA
TTATTCAGTATTTATAACTTGCAAAGAAATGAATATCAGAGAGTGAGAGGCCCGGGTTAATTAAGGAAAG
GGCTAGATCATTCTTGAAGACGAAAGGGCCTCGTGATACGCCTATTTTTATAGGTTAATGTCATGATAAT
AATGGTTTCTTAGACGTCAGGTGGCACTTTTCGGGGAAATGTGCGCGGAACCCCTATTTGTTTATTTTTC
TAAATACATTCAAATATGTATCCGCTCATGAGACAATAACCCTGATAAATGCTTCAATAATATTGAAAAA
GGAAGAGTATGAGTATTCAACATTTCCGTGTCGCCCTTATTCCCTTTTTTGCGGCATTTTGCCTTCCTGT
TTTTGCTCACCCAGAAACGCTGGTGAAAGTAAAAGATGCTGAAGATCAGTTGGGTGCACGAGTGGGTTAC
ATCGAACTGGATCTCAACAGCGGTAAGATCCTTGAGAGTTTTCGCCCCGAAGAACGTTTTCCAATGATGA
GCACTTTTAAAGTTCTGCTATGTGGCGCGGTATTATCCCGTGTTGACGCCGGGCAAGAGCAACTCGGTCG
CCGCATACACTATTCTCAGAATGACTTGGTTGAGTACTCACCAGTCACAGAAAAGCATCTTACGGATGGC
ATGACAGTAAGAGAATTATGCAGTGCTGCCATAACCATGAGTGATAACACTGCGGCCAACTTACTTCTGA
CAACGATCGGAGGACCGAAGGAGCTAACCGCTTTTTTGCACAACATGGGGGATCATGTAACTCGCCTTGA
TCGTTGGGAACCGGAGCTGAATGAAGCCATACCAAACGACGAGCGTGACACCACGATGCCTGTAGCAATG
GCAACAACGTTGCGCAAACTATTAACTGGCGAACTACTTACTCTAGCTTCCCGGCAACAATTAATAGACT
GGATGGAGGCGGATAAAGTTGCAGGACCACTTCTGCGCTCGGCCCTTCCGGCTGGCTGGTTTATTGCTGA
TAAATCTGGAGCCGGTGAGCGTGGGTCTCGCGGTATCATTGCAGCACTGGGGCCAGATGGTAAGCCCTCC
CGTATCGTAGTTATCTACACGACGGGGAGTCAGGCAACTATGGATGAACGAAATAGACAGATCGCTGAGA
TAGGTGCCTCACTGATTAAGCATTGGTAACTGTCAGACCAAGTTTACTCATATATACTTTAGATTGATTT
AAAACTTCATTTTTAATTTAAAAGGATCTAGGTGAAGATCCTTTTTGATAATCTCATGACCAAAATCCCT
TAACGTGAGTTTTCGTTCCACTGAGCGTCAGACCCCGTAGAAAAGATCAAAGGATCTTCTTGAGATCCTT
TTTTTCTGCGCGTAATCTGCTGCTTGCAAACAAAAAAACCACCGCTACCAGCGGTGGTTTGTTTGCCGGA
TCAAGAGCTACCAACTCTTTTTCCGAAGGTAACTGGCTTCAGCAGAGCGCAGATACCAAATACTGTTCTT
CTAGTGTAGCCGTAGTTAGGCCACCACTTCAAGAACTCTGTAGCACCGCCTACATACCTCGCTCTGCTAA
TCCTGTTACCAGTGGCTGCTGCCAGTGGCGATAAGTCGTGTCTTACCGGGTTGGACTCAAGACGATAGTT
ACCGGATAAGGCGCAGCGGTCGGGCTGAACGGGGGGTTCGTGCACACAGCCCAGCTTGGAGCGAACGACC
TACACCGAACTGAGATACCTACAGCGTGAGCTATGAGAAAGCGCCACGCTTCCCGAAGGGAGAAAGGCGG
ACAGGTATCCGGTAAGCGGCAGGGTCGGAACAGGAGAGCGCACGAGGGAGCTTCCAGGGGGAAACGCCTG
GTATCTTTATAGTCCTGTCGGGTTTCGCCACCTCTGACTTGAGCGTCGATTTTTGTGATGCTCGTCAGGG
GGGCGGAGCCTATGGAAAAACGCCAGCAACGCGGCCTTTTTACGGTTCCTGGCCTTTTGCTGGCCTTTTG
CTCACATGTTCTTTCCTGCGTTATCCCCTGATTCTGTGGATAACCGTATTACCGCCTTTGAGTGAGCTGA
TACCGCTCGCCGCAGCCGAACGACCGAGCGCAGCGAGTCAGTGAGCGAGGAAGCGGAAGAGCGCCCAATA
CGCAAACCGCCTCTCCCCGCGCGTTGGCCGATTCATTAATGCAGCAAGCTCATGGCTGACTAATTTTTTT
TATTTATGCAGAGGCCGAGGCCGCCTCGGCCTCTGAGCTATTCCAGAAGTAGTGAGGAGGCTTTTTTGGA
GGCCTAGGCTTTTGCAAAAAGCTCCCCGTGGCACGACAGGTTTCCCGACTGGAAAGCGGGCAGTGAGCGC
AACGCAATTAATGTGAGTTAGCTCACTCATTAGGCACCCCAGGCTTTACACTTTATGCTTCCGGCTCGTA
TGTTGTGTGGAATTGTGAGCGGATAACAATTTCACACAGGAAACAGCTATGACATGATTACGAATTTCAC
AAATAAAGCATTTTTTTCACTGCATTCTAGTTGTGGTTTGTCCAAACTCATCAATGTATCTTATCATGTC
TGGATCAACTGGATAACTCAAGCTAACCAAAATCATCCCAAACTTCCCACCCCATACCCTATTACCACTG
CCAATTACCTGTGGTTTCATTTACTCTAAACCTGTGATTCCTCTGAATTATTTTCATTTTAAAGAAATTG
TATTTGTTAAATATGTACTACAAACTTAGTAGTTGGAAGGGCTAATTCACTCCCAAAGAAGACAAGATAT
CCTTGATCTGTGGATCTACCACACACAAGGCTACTTCCCTGATTAGCAGAACTACACACCAGGGCCAGGG
GTCAGATATCCACTGACCTTTGGATGGTGCTACAAGCTAGTACCAGTTGAGCCAGATAAGGTAGAAGAGG
CCAATAAAGGAGAGAACACCAGCTTGTTACACCCTGTGAGCCTGCATGGGATGGATGACCCGGAGAGAGA
AGTGTTAGAGTGGAGGTTTGACAGCCGCCTAGCATTTCATCACGTGGCCCGAGAGCTGCATCCGGAGTAC
TTCAAGAACTGCTGATATCGAGCTTGCTACAAGGGACTTTCCGCTGGGGACTTTCCAGGGAGGCGTGGCC
TGGGCGGGACTGGGGAGTGGCGAGCCCTCAGATCCTGCATATAAGCAGCTGCTTTTTGCCTGTACTGGGT
CTCTCTGGTTAGACCAGATCTGAGCCTGGGAGCTCTCTGGCTAACTAGGGAACCCACTGCTTAAGCCTCA
ATAAAGCTTGCCTTGAGTGCTTCAAGTAGTGTGTGCCCGTCTGTTGTGTGACTCTGGTAACTAGAGATCC
CTCAGACCCTTTTAGTCAGTGTGGAAAATCTCTAGCAGTGGCGCCCGAACAGGGACTTGAAAGCGAAAGG
GAAACCAGAGGAGCTCTCTCGACGCAGGACTCGGCTTGCTGAAGCGCGCACGGCAAGAGGCGAGGGGCGG
CGACTGGTGAGTACGCCAAAAATTTTGACTAGCGGAGGCTAGAAGGAGAGAGATGGGTGCGAGAGCGTCA
GTATTAAGCGGGGGAGAATTAGATCGCGATGGGAAAAAATTCGGTTAAGGCCAGGGGGAAAGAAAAAATA
TAAATTAAAACATATAGTATGGGCAAGCAGGGAGCTAGAACGATTCGCAGTTAATCCTGGCCTGTTAGAA
ACATCAGAAGGCTGTAGACAAATACTGGGACAGCTACAACCATCCCTTCAGACAGGATCAGAAGAACTTA
GATCATTATATAATACAGTAGCAACCCTCTATTGTGTGCATCAAAGGATAGAGATAAAAGACACCAAGGA
AGCTTTAGACAAGATAGAGGAAGAGCAAAACAAAAGTAAGACCACCGCACAGCAAGCGGCCGGCCGCTGA
TCTTCAGACCTGGAGGAGGAGATATGAGGGACAATTGGAGAAGTGAATTATATAAATATAAAGTAGTAAA
AATTGAACCATTAGGAGTAGCACCCACCAAGGCAAAGAGAAGAGTGGTGCAGAGAGAAAAAAGAGCAGTG
GGAATAGGAGCTTTGTTCCTTGGGTTCTTGGGAGCAGCAGGAAGCACTATGGGCGCAGCGTCAATGACGC
TGACGGTACAGGCCAGACAATTATTGTCTGGTATAGTGCAGCAGCAGAACAATTTGCTGAGGGCTATTGA
GGCGCAACAGCATCTGTTGCAACTCACAGTCTGGGGCATCAAGCAGCTCCAGGCAAGAATCCTGGCTGTG
GAAAGATACCTAAAGGATCAACAGCTCCTGGGGATTTGGGGTTGCTCTGGAAAACTCATTTGCACCACTG
CTGTGCCTTGGAATGCTAGTTGGAGTAATAAATCTCTGGAACAGATTTGGAATCACACGACCTGGATGGA
GTGGGACAGAGAAATTAACAATTACACAAGCTTAATACACTCCTTAATTGAAGAATCGCAAAACCAGCAA
GAAAAGAATGAACAAGAATTATTGGAATTAGATAAATGGGCAAGTTTGTGGAATTGGTTTAACATAACAA
ATTGGCTGTGGTATATAAAATTATTCATAATGATAGTAGGAGGCTTGGTAGGTTTAAGAATAGTTTTTGC
TGTACTTTCTATAGTGAATAGAGTTAGGCAGGGATATTCACCATTATCGTTTCAGACCCACCTCCCAACC
CCGAGGGGACCCGACAGGCCCGAAGGAATAGAAGAAGAAGGTGGAGAGAGAGACAGAGACAGATCCATTC
GATTAGTGAACGGATCTCGACGGTATCGCCGAATTCACAAATGGCAGTATTCATCCACAA
Features (pLannotate 1.2.2; 30 found; start..end, strand, type, name):
      1..118     +  misc_feature   cPPT/CTS: central polypurine tract and central termination sequence of HIV-1
    166..1344    +  promoter       EF-1α promoter: strong constitutive promoter for human elongation factor EF-1α
   1365..1385    +  protein_bind   attB1: mutant version of attB; core recombination site for the Gateway® BP reaction BP Clonase™
   1391..3688    +  CDS            BRAF: BRAF_HUMAN - Also known as BRAF1, RAFB1. Experimental evidence at protein level: Swiss-Prot protein existence level 1. Protein kinase involved in the transduction of mitogenic signals from the cell membrane to the nucleus (Probable). Phosphorylates MAP2K1, and thereby activates the MAP kinase signal transduction pathway (PubMed:21441910, PubMed:29433126). May play a role in the postsynaptic responses of hippocampal neurons (PubMed:1508179). From Homo sapiens (Human).
   3693..3717    -  protein_bind   attB2: mutant version of attB; recombination site for the Gateway® BP reaction BP Clonase™
   3725..3743    +  promoter       T3 promoter: promoter for bacteriophage T3 RNA polymerase
   3769..3787    -  promoter       T7 promoter: promoter for bacteriophage T7 RNA polymerase
   3793..3811    -  protein_bind   attB4 (fragment): mutant version of attB; core recombination site for the Gateway® BP reaction BP Clonase™
   3867..3908    +  CDS            V5 tag: epitope tag from simian virus 5
   4034..4496    +  misc_feature   IRES: internal ribosome entry site (IRES) of the encephalomyocarditis virus (EMCV)
   4510..5229    +  CDS            EGFP: the original enhanced GFP (Yang et al., 1996) mammalian codon-optimized
   5243..5831    +  misc_feature   WPRE: woodchuck hepatitis virus posttranscriptional regulatory element
   5839..5904    +  CDS            nef (fragment): NEF_HV1Z2 - Experimental evidence at protein level: Swiss-Prot protein existence level 1. Extracellular Nef protein targets CD4(+) T-lymphocytes for apoptosis by interacting with CXCR4 surface receptors. From Human immunodeficiency virus type 1 group M subtype D (isolate Z2/CDC-Z34) (HIV-1).
   5906..6139    +  LTR            3' LTR (ΔU3): self-inactivating 3' long terminal repeat (LTR) from HIV-1
   6344..6448    +  promoter       AmpR promoter: bla
   6449..7309    +  CDS            AmpR: β-lactamase; bla; confers resistance to ampicillin, carbenicillin, and related antibiotics
   7480..8068    +  rep_origin     ori: high-copy-number ColE1/pMB1/pBR322/pUC origin of replication
   8251..8305    +  CDS            lacI (fragment): lac repressor; lacI; The lac repressor binds to the lac operator to inhibit transcription in E. coli. This inhibition can be relieved by adding lactose or isopropyl-β-D-thiogalactopyranoside (IPTG).
   8311..8404    +  rep_origin     SV40 ori (fragment): SV40 origin of replication
   8429..8466    +  CDS            lacI (fragment): lac repressor; lacI; The lac repressor binds to the lac operator to inhibit transcription in E. coli. This inhibition can be relieved by adding lactose or isopropyl-β-D-thiogalactopyranoside (IPTG).
   8479..8500    +  protein_bind   CAP binding site: CAP binding activates transcription in the presence of cAMP. E. coli catabolite activator protein
   8515..8545    +  promoter       lac promoter: promoter for the E. coli lac operon
   8549..8571    +  protein_bind   lac operator (fragment): The lac repressor binds to the lac operator to inhibit transcription in E. coli. This inhibition can be relieved by adding lactose or isopropyl-β-D-thiogalactopyranoside (IPTG). lac repressor encoded by lacI
   8603..8686    +  polyA_signal   SV40 poly(A) signal (fragment): SV40 polyadenylation signal
   8853..9182    +  CDS            nef (fragment): NEF_HV1BR - Experimental evidence at protein level: Swiss-Prot protein existence level 1. Extracellular Nef protein targets CD4(+) T-lymphocytes for apoptosis by interacting with CXCR4 surface receptors (PubMed:14990729). From Human immunodeficiency virus type 1 group M subtype B (isolate BRU/LAI) (HIV-1).
   9230..9487    +  LTR            5' LTR (truncated): truncated 5' long terminal repeat (LTR) from HIV-1
   9534..9659    +  misc_feature   HIV-1 Ψ: packaging signal of human immunodeficiency virus type 1
   9643..9981    +  CDS            HIV-1 gag (fragment): gag protein from human immunodeficiency virus 1; gag
  10156..10389   +  misc_feature   RRE: The Rev response element (RRE) of HIV-1 allows for Rev-dependent mRNA export from the nucleus to the cytoplasm.
  10766..10866   +  CDS            Rev (fragment): human immunodeficiency virus 1 (HIV-1) Rev protein; rev; enhances nuclear export of unspliced and incompletely spliced viral mRNAs
