[The description below was written by a language model from this plasmid's Addgene catalogue record and pLannotate feature annotations shown in this document.]
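Description:
pHAGE-BRAF-K601E is an HIV-1-derived, self-inactivating lentiviral expression plasmid of about 10.9 kb. It carries human BRAF with the K601E substitution, inserted into the pHAGE backbone by Gateway recombination. In bacteria it is maintained through a high-copy ColE1/pUC-type origin and selected with ampicillin via the β-lactamase gene. The record lists a recombination-deficient growth strain, as is usual for plasmids containing repeated LTR sequences.

The transfer cassette is bounded by a truncated 5' LTR and a ΔU3 3' LTR, whose deletion disables LTR promoter activity after integration. It also includes the Ψ packaging signal with adjoining gag sequence, the Rev response element for nuclear export of the genomic RNA, and the cPPT/CTS element, which aids nuclear import of the viral genome. Short annotated nef, Rev, lacI, lac and SV40 fragments are leftover viral and backbone sequence rather than functional genes.

Inside the cassette, the constitutive human EF-1α promoter drives the BRAF open reading frame, which sits between attB1 and attB2 sites. An EMCV IRES and EGFP follow, so one bicistronic transcript yields both the kinase and a fluorescent marker for transduced cells. A WPRE downstream enhances transcript expression. A V5 epitope sequence is annotated beyond attB2, separated from the BRAF coding region by T3 and T7 promoter sequences and an attB4 fragment. The record does not indicate whether it is fused in frame to BRAF.

No mammalian drug-selection marker is annotated. The stated purpose is lentiviral expression of BRAF K601E, and the construct comes from a study that systematically annotated the function of somatic cancer mutations.
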