Addgene plasmid #116168: pHAGE-BRAF-K601E
Purpose: Lentiviral expression of BRAF K601E
Depositing lab: Gordon Mills & Kenneth Scott. Depositing organization: Baylor College of Medicine. Publication: Systematic Functional Annotation of Somatic Mutations in Cancer. Ng PK, Li J, Jeong KJ, Shao S, Chen H, Tsang YH, Sengupta S, Wang Z, Bhavana VH, Tran R, Soewito S, Minussi DC, Moreno D, Kong K, Dogruluk T, Lu H, Gao J, Tokheim C, Zhou DC, Johnson AM, Zeng J, Ip CKM, Ju Z, Wester M, Yu S, Li Y, Vellano CP, Schultz N, Karchin R, Ding L, Lu Y, Cheung LWT, Chen K, Shaw KR, Meric-Bernstam F, Scott KL, Yi S, Sahni N, Liang H, Mills GB. Cancer Cell. 2018 Mar 12;33(3):450-462.e10. doi: 10.1016/j.ccell.2018.01.021. PubMed 29533785.
Backbone
  Vector backbone: pHAGE
  Vector type: Lentiviral
Growth in bacteria
  Bacterial resistance: Ampicillin, 100 μg/mL
  Growth temperature: 37°C
  Growth strain: Stbl3
  Copy number: High Copy
Gene/Insert
  Gene/Insert name: BRAF
  Species: H. sapiens (human)
  Mutation: K601E
  Entrez Gene: BRAF (a.k.a. B-RAF1, B-raf, BRAF-1, BRAF1, NS7, RAFB1)
  Cloning method: Gateway Cloning
Terms and licenses: Academic/Nonprofit Terms; Industry Terms: Not Available to Industry
How to cite: pHAGE-BRAF-K601E was a gift from Gordon Mills & Kenneth Scott (Addgene plasmid # 116168 ; http://n2t.net/addgene:116168 ; RRID:Addgene_116168)
