>Addgene plasmid #116168 | pHAGE-BRAF-K601E | depositor partial sequence | sequence record 219041 | insert
ATGGCGGCGCTGAGCGGTGGCGGTGGTGGCGGCGCGGAGCCGGGCCAGGCTCTGTTCAACGGGGACATGG
AGCCCGAGGCCGGCGCCGGCGCCGGCGCCGCGGCCTCTTCGGCTGCGGACCCTGCCATTCCGGAGGAGGT
GTGGAATATCAAACAAATGATTAAGTTGACACAGGAACATATAGAGGCCCTATTGGACAAATTTGGTGGG
GAGCATAATCCACCATCAATATATCTGGAGGCCTATGAAGAATACACCAGCAAGCTAGATGCACTCCAAC
AAAGAGAACAACAGTTATTGGAATCTCTGGGGAACGGAACTGATTTTTCTGTTTCTAGCTCTGCATCAAT
GGATACCGTTACATCTTCTTCCTCTTCTAGCCTTTCAGTGCTACCTTCATCTCTTTCAGTTTTTCAAAAT
CCCACAGATGTGGCACGGAGCAACCCCAAGTCACCACAAAAACCTATCGTTAGAGTCTTCCTGCCCAACA
AACAGAGGACAGTGGTACCTGCAAGGTGTGGAGTTACAGTCCGAGACAGTCTAAAGAAAGCACTGATGAT
GAGAGGTCTAATCCCAGAGTGCTGTGCTGTTTACAGAATTCAGGATGGAGAGAAGAAACCAATTGGTTGG
GACACTGATATTTCCTGGCTTACTGGAGAAGAATTGCATGTGGAAGTGTTGGAGAATGTTCCACTTACAA
CACACAACTTTGTACGAAAAACGTTTTTCACCTTAGCATTTTGTGACTTTTGTCGAAAGCTGCTTTTCCA
GGGTTTCCGCTGTCAAACATGTGGTTATAAATTTCACCAGCGTTGTAGTACAGAAGTTCCACTGATGTGT
GTTAATTATGACCAACTTGATTTGCTGTTTGTCTCCAAGTTCTTTGAACACCACCCAATACCACAGGAAG
AGGCGTCCTTAGCAGAGACTGCCCTAACATCTGGATCATCCCCTTCCGCACCCGCCTCGGACTCTATTGG
GCCCCAAATTCTCACCAGTCCGTCTCCTTCAAAATCCATTCCAATTCCACAGCCCTTCCGACCAGCAGAT
GAAGATCATCGAAATCAATTTGGGCAACGAGACCGATCCTCATCAGCTCCCAATGTGCATATAAACACAA
TAGAACCTGTCAATATTGATGACTTGATTAGAGACCAAGGATTTCGTGGTGATGGAGGATCAACCACAGG
TTTGTCTGCTACCCCCCCTGCCTCATTACCTGGCTCACTAACTAACGTGAAAGCCTTACAGAAATCTCCA
GGACCTCAGCGAGAAAGGAAGTCATCTTCATCCTCAGAAGACAGGAATCGAATGAAAACACTTGGTAGAC
GGGACTCGAGTGATGATTGGGAGATTCCTGATGGGCAGATTACAGTGGGACAAAGAATTGGATCTGGATC
ATTTGGAACAGTCTACAAGGGAAAGTGGCATGGTGATGTGGCAGTGAAAATGTTGAATGTGACAGCACCT
ACACCTCAGCAGTTACAAGCCTTCAAAAATGAAGTAGGAGTACTCAGGAAAACACGACATGTGAATATCC
TACTCTTCATGGGCTATTCCACAAAGCCACAACTGGCTATTGTTACCCAGTGGTGTGAGGGCTCCAGCTT
GTATCACCATCTCCATATCATTGAGACCAAATTTGAGATGATCAAACTTATAGATATTGCACGACAGACT
GCACAGGGCATGGATTACTTACACGCCAAGTCAATCATCCACAGAGACCTCAAGAGTAATAATATATTTC
TTCATGAAGACCTCACAGTAAAAATAGGTGATTTTGGTCTAGCTACAGTGGAATCTCGATGGAGTGGGTC
CCATCAGTTTGAACAGTTGTCTGGATCCATTTTGTGGATGGCACCAGAAGTCATCAGAATGCAAGATAAA
AATCCATACAGCTTTCAGTCAGATGTATATGCATTTGGAATTGTTCTGTATGAATTGATGACTGGACAGT
TACCTTATTCAAACATCAACAACAGGGACCAGATAATTTTTATGGTGGGACGAGGATACCTGTCTCCAGA
TCTCAGTAAGGTACGGAGTAACTGTCCAAAAGCCATGAAGAGATTAATGGCAGAGTGCCTCAAAAAGAAA
AGAGATGAGAGACCACTCTTTCCCCAAATTCTCGCCTCTATTGAGCTGCTGGCCCGCTCATTGCCAAAAA
TTCACCGCAGTGCATCAGAACCCTCCTTGAATCGGGCTGGTTTCCAAACAGAGGATTTTAGTCTATATGC
TTGTGCTTCTCCAAAAACACCCATCCAGGCAGGGGGATATGGTGCGTTTCCTGTCCACTAG
